Addgene plasmid #19020: p40 R58Q/E259A
Depositing lab: Michael Yaffe. Depositing organization: Massachusetts Institute of Technology. Publication: Phosphatidylinositol 3-phosphate-dependent and -independent functions of p40phox in activation of the neutrophil NADPH oxidase. Bissonnette SA, Glazier CM, Stewart MQ, Brown GE, Ellson CD, Yaffe MB. J Biol Chem. 2008 Jan 25. 283(4):2108-19. 10.1074/jbc.M706639200 PubMed 18029359.
Backbone
  Vector backbone: pET28a
  Backbone manufacturer: EMD Biosciences
  Backbone size w/o insert (bp): 5369
  Vector type: Bacterial Expression
Growth in bacteria
  Bacterial resistance: Kanamycin, 50 μg/mL
  Growth temperature: 37°C
  Growth strain: DH5alpha
  Copy number: High Copy
Gene/Insert
  Gene/Insert name: p40phox (alt names: NADPH oxidase subunit; NCF4)
  Species: H. sapiens (human)
  Insert size (bp): 1019
  Mutation: R58Q/E259A
  GenBank ID: X77094
  Entrez Gene: NCF4 (a.k.a. CGD3, NCF, P40PHOX, SH3PXD4)
  Tag / fusion protein: His (N terminal on backbone)
  Cloning method: Restriction Enzyme; 5′ cloning site XhoI (unknown if destroyed); 3′ cloning site EcoRI (unknown if destroyed)
  Sequencing primers: 5′ T7
Terms and licenses: Academic/Nonprofit Terms; Industry Terms: Not Available to Industry
How to cite: p40 R58Q/E259A was a gift from Michael Yaffe (Addgene plasmid # 19020 ; http://n2t.net/addgene:19020 ; RRID:Addgene_19020)
