[The description below was written by a language model from this plasmid's Addgene catalogue record.]
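Description:
p40 R58Q/E259A is a bacterial expression plasmid built on the pET28a backbone (about 5.4 kb without insert) that encodes a double point mutant of human p40phox, the NADPH oxidase subunit encoded by NCF4. The roughly 1 kb insert was introduced by restriction cloning, with XhoI recorded as the 5′ site and EcoRI as the 3′ site; whether these sites survive is not recorded. The coding sequence is fused to the N-terminal His tag supplied by the backbone. The plasmid confers kanamycin resistance for selection in E. coli, is listed as high copy, and is maintained in a standard cloning strain. No feature table accompanies the record, so regulatory elements are not itemised. However, pET28a vectors generally drive expression from a T7 promoter under lac operator control, which requires a host supplying T7 RNA polymerase, and the listing of a T7 sequencing primer is consistent with this arrangement.

The payload carries the substitutions R58Q and E259A. The record does not explain what each change does. The associated publication addresses phosphatidylinositol 3-phosphate-dependent and -independent functions of p40phox in activation of the neutrophil NADPH oxidase, so the mutant presumably serves to separate those two kinds of contribution. In general knowledge, R58 lies within the PX domain, which binds this lipid, but the role of E259A should be checked against the paper rather than inferred. The construct is suited to producing recombinant His-tagged mutant p40phox in bacteria, with purification by metal-affinity chromatography, for biochemical comparison with the wild-type protein or related mutants.
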