>Addgene plasmid #19020 | p40 R58Q/E259A | addgene partial sequence | sequence record 24852 | T7 5'-TAATACGACTCACTATAGGG-3'
TGCGAATTCCTCTGAATATTTTGTTTACTTTAAGAAGGAGATATACCATGGGCAGCAGCCATCATCATCA
TCATCACAGCAGCGGCCTGGTGCCGCGCGGCAGCCATATGGCTAGCATGACTGGTGGACAGCAAATGGGT
CGCGGATCCGAATTCATGGCTGTGGCCCAGCAGCTGCGGGCCGAGAGTGACTTTGAACAGCTTCCGGATG
ATGTTGCCATCTCGGCCAACATTGCTGACATCGAGGAGAAGAGAGGCTTCACCAGCCACTTTGTTTTCGT
CATCGAGGTGAAGACAAAAGGAGGATCCAAGTACCTCATCTACCGCCAGTACCGCCAGTTCCATGCTTTG
CAGAGCAAGCTGGAGGAGCGCTTCGGGCCAGACAGCAAGAGCAGTGCCCTGGCCTGTACCCTGCCCACAC
TCCCAGCCAAAGTCTACGTGGGTGTGAAACAGGAGATCGCCGAGATGCGGATACCTGCCCTCAACGCCTA
CATGAAGAGCCTGCTCAGCCTGCCGGTCTGGGTGCTGATGGATGAGGACGTCCGGATCTTCTTTTACCAG
TCGCCCTATGACTCAGAGCAGGTGCCCCAGGCACTCCGCCGGCTCCGCCCGCGCACCCGGAAAGTCAAGA
GCGTGTCCCCACAGGGCAACAGCTACNGCNCTGGNNNCCTCCNAAACAAGNNTTTATTTTCTNCCTGATG
CNCAACTGGAGCTGATTTCAAGCTGGAGATGTGATCTTCTCTCATCGACACCANATGCTGGAGGCCTGTC
GGGACCNGGCTNTCCNNTCTTTGNAANCCNAA
