>Addgene plasmid #19020 | p40 R58Q/E259A | addgene partial sequence | sequence record 24853 | 19020 with T7-term
ACTCTTNGGGCTTGTAGCAGCCGGATCTCAGTGGTGGTGGTGGTGGTGCTCGAGTCATGGCATCGTGTTG
TAGACCCTGTAGTTGTCCTTCTGCGTGATGTGCAGCTTCCAGGGGAAGAGGCGCTTCTGGGAGGGGAGGC
CACGAGCCTGCCGCACCATGAGCGCTACGTCCTCATCCGACAGCAGCCGAACCAGATCCCCCTCAGCGTC
CCGGTAATTCAGAGCTATGTCCTCTCTCTGGAACTCCCGCCTTGTGAGCTCCAGCAGGTCTTTCAATAGG
GGAGTGCTGCTGAGATCTGCCTCCACCGCGATGTCCTTGATGGTGCTGATGGTGTCTTCGTAGTAGTAGC
AACGCAGCCAGTTGGTGGGGTCGTCCTCCTCAGGGAAGTCTTTGAGGATCTTCACGAAGGAGAGAGGGAA
GATGCCCGTGGCTCCCCGGACAGTGCCCTCCAGCCAGTCTTTGTTGATCCGACTGAGGAGGAAGATCACA
TCTCCAGCTTTGAAATTCAGCTCCAGTTTGCTGTTTCCAGTGAAGTCAAATAGAGCCTCTGCTCTCGGAG
CTGCCATGCGGTCAACGCTGTTGCCCTGTGGGGACACGCTCTTGACTTTCCGGGTGCGCGGGCGGAGCCG
GCGGAGTGCCTGGGGCACCTGCTCTGAGTCTAGGGGNCAACTGGTAAAAGAAGATCCGGACGTCCTCATT
GCATCAGCACCCAGACCGGGCAGGCTGANCAGGCTCTTCATGTAGGCGTTGAGGGCAGGTATCCGCATCT
CGGCGATCTCCTGTT
